Addgene plasmid #12652: pET-21a(+)-T-protein
Depositing lab: SeWon Suh. Depositing organization: Seoul National University. Publication: Crystal structure of T-protein of the glycine cleavage system. Cofactor binding, insights into H-protein recognition, and molecular basis for understanding nonketotic hyperglycinemia. Lee HH, Kim DJ, Ahn HJ, Ha JY, Suh SW. J Biol Chem. 2004 Nov 26. 279(48):50514-23. 10.1074/jbc.M409672200 PubMed 15355973.
Backbone
  Vector backbone: pET-21a(+)
  Backbone manufacturer: Novagen
  Backbone size w/o insert (bp): 5369
  Vector type: Bacterial Expression
Growth in bacteria
  Bacterial resistance: Ampicillin, 100 μg/mL
  Growth temperature: 37°C
  Growth strain: DH5alpha
  Copy number: Low Copy
Gene/Insert
  Gene/Insert name: T-protein (alt name: GcvT)
  Species: Thermotoga maritima
  Insert size (bp): 1095
  GenBank ID: AAD35303
  Cloning method: Restriction Enzyme; 5′ cloning site NdeI (not destroyed); 3′ cloning site NotI (not destroyed)
  Sequencing primers: 5′ T7; 3′ T7
Terms and licenses: Academic/Nonprofit Terms; Industry Terms: Not Available to Industry
How to cite: pET-21a(+)-T-protein was a gift from SeWon Suh (Addgene plasmid # 12652 ; http://n2t.net/addgene:12652 ; RRID:Addgene_12652)
