[The description below was written by a language model from this plasmid's Addgene catalogue record and pLannotate feature annotations shown in this document.]
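Description:
pET-21a(+)-T-protein is a bacterial expression plasmid built on the Novagen pET-21a(+) backbone for T7-driven production of the T-protein (GcvT) of the glycine cleavage system from Thermotoga maritima. The roughly 1.1 kb coding sequence was inserted between the NdeI and NotI sites, both of which are retained. It sits downstream of a T7 promoter, a lac operator and the strong ribosome binding site from phage T7 gene 10, and is followed by the T7 terminator. An 18-nt histidine-tag segment lies just 3′ of the gcvT open reading frame. The annotation labels it a fragment of a 9xHis tag, which fits the vector's C-terminal six-histidine tag and would allow metal-affinity purification if read in frame. The short "SET1" hit between the tag and the terminator is probably a match to T7-derived vector sequence rather than a functional solubility tag.

The backbone carries lacI with its own promoter, so repressor bound at the lac operator keeps transcription off until IPTG is added in a host that supplies T7 RNA polymerase. Propagation relies on a pBR322-type origin together with the bom region and rop, consistent with the low copy number listed, and selection is by ampicillin through β-lactamase. An f1 origin permits single-stranded DNA production, and the tetracycline-resistance fragments are non-functional pBR322 remnants. Two full sequence records, one from the depositor and one from repository sequencing, differ by only a few nucleotides in length and show the same features in opposite orientations. The associated publication indicates the plasmid was used to make recombinant protein for crystal structure determination, addressing cofactor binding, H-protein recognition and the molecular basis of nonketotic hyperglycinemia.
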