Features (pLannotate 1.2.2; 19 found; start..end, strand, type, name):
     26..73      -  terminator     T7 terminator: transcription terminator for bacteriophage T7 RNA polymerase
     81..130     -  CDS            SET1 (fragment): solubility-enhancement tag derived from T7 phage gene 10B
    140..157     -  CDS            9xHis (fragment): 9xHis affinity tag
    175..1266    -  CDS            gcvT: GCST_THEMA - Experimental evidence at protein level: Swiss-Prot protein existence level 1. The glycine cleavage system catalyzes the degradation of glycine. From Thermotoga maritima (strain ATCC 43589 / DSM 3109 / JCM 10099 / NBRC 100826 / MSB8).
   1277..1299    -  RBS            RBS: efficient ribosome binding site from bacteriophage T7 gene 10 (Olins and Rangwala, 1989)
   1314..1338    -  protein_bind   lac operator: The lac repressor binds to the lac operator to inhibit transcription in E. coli. This inhibition can be relieved by adding lactose or isopropyl-β-D-thiogalactopyranoside (IPTG). lac repressor encoded by lacI
   1339..1357    -  promoter       T7 promoter: promoter for bacteriophage T7 RNA polymerase
   1379..1658    +  CDS            TcR (fragment): tetracycline efflux protein; tet; confers resistance to tetracycline
   1666..1743    +  promoter       lacI promoter: lacI
   1744..2826    +  CDS            lacI: lac repressor; lacI; The lac repressor binds to the lac operator to inhibit transcription in E. coli. This inhibition can be relieved by adding lactose or isopropyl-β-D-thiogalactopyranoside (IPTG).
   2839..2860    +  protein_bind   CAP binding site: CAP binding activates transcription in the presence of cAMP. E. coli catabolite activator protein
   2875..3166    +  CDS            TcR (fragment): tetracycline efflux protein; tet; confers resistance to tetracycline
   3238..3618    -  CDS            YPB1_ECOLX: Protein predicted: Swiss-Prot protein existence level 4. From Escherichia coli.
   3635..3826    +  CDS            rop: Rop protein, which maintains plasmids at low copy number; rop
   3928..4070    +  misc_feature   bom: basis of mobility region from pBR322
   4256..4844    -  rep_origin     ori: high-copy-number ColE1/pMB1/pBR322/pUC origin of replication
   5015..5875    -  CDS            AmpR: β-lactamase; bla; confers resistance to ampicillin, carbenicillin, and related antibiotics
   5876..5980    -  promoter       AmpR promoter: bla
   6007..6462    -  rep_origin     f1 ori (sequence partly withheld): f1 bacteriophage origin of replication; arrow indicates direction of (+) strand synthesis
>Addgene plasmid #12652 | pET-21a(+)-T-protein | depositor full sequence | sequence record 7387 | Author sequence
ATCCGGATATAGTTCCTCCTTTCAGCAAAAAACCCCTCAAGACCCGTTTAGAGGCCCCAAGGGGTTATGC
TAGTTATTGCTCAGCGGTGGCAGCAGCCAACTCAGCTTCCTTTCGGGCTTTGTTAGCAGCCGGATCTCAG
TGGTGGTGGTGGTGGTGCTCGAGTGCGGCCGTCAAACCTCCCTCCTCACACTGCCTCTGTAAAATGGTTT
TTTTACTACCAGAGCTTCTACAAGCTTTCCACCAGGAAACACCACTCCCAGTTGGTCTCCTATCTTCACC
GATTTTGAAACGAGAGCCAGCGCTATCGACTTCCCAAGAGTTGGAGAGAAGTTACCACTTGTGATCTCTC
CCACTCTCTCTCCATTCTTTAAAACTTCATAGCCTTTTCTTGCTATTCTTTTTCCAGAGAGCTCAAGCGC
CACAAGTTTTCTTTCCACTTTTTCCTTCGCTTTCAGCAGCGCTTCCTTCCCCACGAAGTCTTTGTTCAGT
TTTACAACCCAGGAAAGTCCCACTTCGAAAGGATTCGTGTTCTCATCCATGTCCTGACCGTACAGCAAAT
AAGTCGCCTCGAGTCGGCAAACGTCTCTCGCCCCAAGACCTGCGGGTCTGCCATCGATTTTTCTGAGCAG
ATTCATCAAAGCATCCCAGACCTTCGGTGCATTCTTCGCTTCAAGCATCAGTTCGAAACCGTCCTCACCC
GTGTATCCCGTTCTTGAGACAAGAGTCTCTACACCGGCTACAATACTCTTTCTGAAAGAATAATAGGCAA
TTTCCTCGAGACCGTCTTCAACAAGCTCCTGGAGGGTCTCCTGTGCTTTTGGCCCCTGGAACGCTATGAG
CGCTGTCGTATCTGAAATGTTCGATACTTCGACATCGAAATTCTTCGAATGGGATTTTATCCAGTTGAAG
TCCTTTTCAATGTTTGCCGCGTTCACCACCATGAGAGCTTCATCAGGACTCACCTTGTACACAACAAGAT
CATCGATGATTCCACCGTTTTCATTGCACATGACAGAGTAAATCGCTTTACCATCCGGAAGTGAAGAAAA
GTCGTTCGTTATAAGAAAGTCAATAAAAGAAACCGCCTCGGGCCCTTTAACGAGAAATTCCCCCATGTGA
GAGACATCGAACATCCCCACCGATTTTCTGACTGCCATCACTTCTTCGAATATGGATGTGTAATAAAGAG
GCATCTCCCACCCCGCGAAATCTACCATTTTCGCACCGAGTTCAACATGCTTTTCAAATAGAGGCGTTCT
CTTCATCATATGTATATCTCCTTCTTAAAGTTAAACAAAATTATTTCTAGAGGGGAATTGTTATCCGCTC
ACAATTCCCCTATAGTGAGTCGTATTAATTTCGCGGGATCGAGATCTCGATCCTCTACGCCGGACGCATC
GTGGCCGGCATCACCGGCGCCACAGGTGCGGTTGCTGGCGCCTATATCGCCGACATCACCGATGGGGAAG
ATCGGGCTCGCCACTTCGGGCTCATGAGCGCTTGTTTCGGCGTGGGTATGGTGGCAGGCCCCGTGGCCGG
GGGACTGTTGGGCGCCATCTCCTTGCATGCACCATTCCTTGCGGCGGCGGTGCTCAACGGCCTCAACCTA
CTACTGGGCTGCTTCCTAATGCAGGAGTCGCATAAGGGAGAGCGTCGAGATCCCGGACACCATCGAATGG
CGCAAAACCTTTCGCGGTATGGCATGATAGCGCCCGGAAGAGAGTCAATTCAGGGTGGTGAATGTGAAAC
CAGTAACGTTATACGATGTCGCAGAGTATGCCGGTGTCTCTTATCAGACCGTTTCCCGCGTGGTGAACCA
GGCCAGCCACGTTTCTGCGAAAACGCGGGAAAAAGTGGAAGCGGCGATGGCGGAGCTGAATTACATTCCC
AACCGCGTGGCACAACAACTGGCGGGCAAACAGTCGTTGCTGATTGGCGTTGCCACCTCCAGTCTGGCCC
TGCACGCGCCGTCGCAAATTGTCGCGGCGATTAAATCTCGCGCCGATCAACTGGGTGCCAGCGTGGTGGT
GTCGATGGTAGAACGAAGCGGCGTCGAAGCCTGTAAAGCGGCGGTGCACAATCTTCTCGCGCAACGCGTC
AGTGGGCTGATCATTAACTATCCGCTGGATGACCAGGATGCCATTGCTGTGGAAGCTGCCTGCACTAATG
TTCCGGCGTTATTTCTTGATGTCTCTGACCAGACACCCATCAACAGTATTATTTTCTCCCATGAAGACGG
TACGCGACTGGGCGTGGAGCATCTGGTCGCATTGGGTCACCAGCAAATCGCGCTGTTAGCGGGCCCATTA
AGTTCTGTCTCGGCGCGTCTGCGTCTGGCTGGCTGGCATAAATATCTCACTCGCAATCAAATTCAGCCGA
TAGCGGAACGGGAAGGCGACTGGAGTGCCATGTCCGGTTTTCAACAAACCATGCAAATGCTGAATGAGGG
CATCGTTCCCACTGCGATGCTGGTTGCCAACGATCAGATGGCGCTGGGCGCAATGCGCGCCATTACCGAG
TCCGGGCTGCGCGTTGGTGCGGATATCTCGGTAGTGGGATACGACGATACCGAAGACAGCTCATGTTATA
TCCCGCCGTTAACCACCATCAAACAGGATTTTCGCCTGCTGGGGCAAACCAGCGTGGACCGCTTGCTGCA
ACTCTCTCAGGGCCAGGCGGTGAAGGGCAATCAGCTGTTGCCCGTCTCACTGGTGAAAAGAAAAACCACC
CTGGCGCCCAATACGCAAACCGCCTCTCCCCGCGCGTTGGCCGATTCATTAATGCAGCTGGCACGACAGG
TTTCCCGACTGGAAAGCGGGCAGTGAGCGCAACGCAATTAATGTAAGTTAGCTCACTCATTAGGCACCGG
GATCTCGACCGATGCCCTTGAGAGCCTTCAACCCAGTCAGCTCCTTCCGGTGGGCGCGGGGCATGACTAT
CGTCGCCGCACTTATGACTGTCTTCTTTATCATGCAACTCGTAGGACAGGTGCCGGCAGCGCTCTGGGTC
ATTTTCGGCGAGGACCGCTTTCGCTGGAGCGCGACGATGATCGGCCTGTCGCTTGCGGTATTCGGAATCT
TGCACGCCCTCGCTCAAGCCTTCGTCACTGGTCCCGCCACCAAACGTTTCGGCGAGAAGCAGGCCATTAT
CGCCGGCATGGCGGCCCCACGGGTGCGCATGATCGTGCTCCTGTCGTTGAGGACCCGGCTAGGCTGGCGG
GGTTGCCTTACTGGTTAGCAGAATGAATCACCGATACGCGAGCGAACGTGAAGCGACTGCTGCTGCAAAA
CGTCTGCGACCTGAGCAACAACATGAATGGTCTTCGGTTTCCGTGTTTCGTAAAGTCTGGAAACGCGGAA
GTCAGCGCCCTGCACCATTATGTTCCGGATCTGCATCGCAGGATGCTGCTGGCTACCCTGTGGAACACCT
ACATCTGTATTAACGAAGCGCTGGCATTGACCCTGAGTGATTTTTCTCTGGTCCCGCCGCATCCATACCG
CCAGTTGTTTACCCTCACAACGTTCCAGTAACCGGGCATGTTCATCATCAGTAACCCGTATCGTGAGCAT
CCTCTCTCGTTTCATCGGTATCATTACCCCCATGAACAGAAATCCCCCTTACACGGAGGCATCAGTGACC
AAACAGGAAAAAACCGCCCTTAACATGGCCCGCTTTATCAGAAGCCAGACATTAACGCTTCTGGAGAAAC
TCAACGAGCTGGACGCGGATGAACAGGCAGACATCTGTGAATCGCTTCACGACCACGCTGATGAGCTTTA
CCGCAGCTGCCTCGCGCGTTTCGGTGATGACGGTGAAAACCTCTGACACATGCAGCTCCCGGAGACGGTC
ACAGCTTGTCTGTAAGCGGATGCCGGGAGCAGACAAGCCCGTCAGGGCGCGTCAGCGGGTGTTGGCGGGT
GTCGGGGCGCAGCCATGACCCAGTCACGTAGCGATAGCGGAGTGTATACTGGCTTAACTATGCGGCATCA
GAGCAGATTGTACTGAGAGTGCACCATATATGCGGTGTGAAATACCGCACAGATGCGTAAGGAGAAAATA
CCGCATCAGGCGCTCTTCCGCTTCCTCGCTCACTGACTCGCTGCGCTCGGTCGTTCGGCTGCGGCGAGCG
GTATCAGCTCACTCAAAGGCGGTAATACGGTTATCCACAGAATCAGGGGATAACGCAGGAAAGAACATGT
GAGCAAAAGGCCAGCAAAAGGCCAGGAACCGTAAAAAGGCCGCGTTGCTGGCGTTTTTCCATAGGCTCCG
CCCCCCTGACGAGCATCACAAAAATCGACGCTCAAGTCAGAGGTGGCGAAACCCGACAGGACTATAAAGA
TACCAGGCGTTTCCCCCTGGAAGCTCCCTCGTGCGCTCTCCTGTTCCGACCCTGCCGCTTACCGGATACC
TGTCCGCCTTTCTCCCTTCGGGAAGCGTGGCGCTTTCTCATAGCTCACGCTGTAGGTATCTCAGTTCGGT
GTAGGTCGTTCGCTCCAAGCTGGGCTGTGTGCACGAACCCCCCGTTCAGCCCGACCGCTGCGCCTTATCC
GGTAACTATCGTCTTGAGTCCAACCCGGTAAGACACGACTTATCGCCACTGGCAGCAGCCACTGGTAACA
GGATTAGCAGAGCGAGGTATGTAGGCGGTGCTACAGAGTTCTTGAAGTGGTGGCCTAACTACGGCTACAC
TAGAAGGACAGTATTTGGTATCTGCGCTCTGCTGAAGCCAGTTACCTTCGGAAAAAGAGTTGGTAGCTCT
TGATCCGGCAAACAAACCACCGCTGGTAGCGGTGGTTTTTTTGTTTGCAAGCAGCAGATTACGCGCAGAA
AAAAAGGATCTCAAGAAGATCCTTTGATCTTTTCTACGGGGTCTGACGCTCAGTGGAACGAAAACTCACG
TTAAGGGATTTTGGTCATGAGATTATCAAAAAGGATCTTCACCTAGATCCTTTTAAATTAAAAATGAAGT
TTTAAATCAATCTAAAGTATATATGAGTAAACTTGGTCTGACAGTTACCAATGCTTAATCAGTGAGGCAC
CTATCTCAGCGATCTGTCTATTTCGTTCATCCATAGTTGCCTGACTCCCCGTCGTGTAGATAACTACGAT
ACGGGAGGGCTTACCATCTGGCCCCAGTGCTGCAATGATACCGCGAGACCCACGCTCACCGGCTCCAGAT
TTATCAGCAATAAACCAGCCAGCCGGAAGGGCCGAGCGCAGAAGTGGTCCTGCAACTTTATCCGCCTCCA
TCCAGTCTATTAATTGTTGCCGGGAAGCTAGAGTAAGTAGTTCGCCAGTTAATAGTTTGCGCAACGTTGT
TGCCATTGCTGCAGGCATCGTGGTGTCACGCTCGTCGTTTGGTATGGCTTCATTCAGCTCCGGTTCCCAA
CGATCAAGGCGAGTTACATGATCCCCCATGTTGTGCAAAAAAGCGGTTAGCTCCTTCGGTCCTCCGATCG
TTGTCAGAAGTAAGTTGGCCGCAGTGTTATCACTCATGGTTATGGCAGCACTGCATAATTCTCTTACTGT
CATGCCATCCGTAAGATGCTTTTCTGTGACTGGTGAGTACTCAACCAAGTCATTCTGAGAATAGTGTATG
CGGCGACCGAGTTGCTCTTGCCCGGCGTCAATACGGGATAATACCGCGCCACATAGCAGAACTTTAAAAG
TGCTCATCATTGGAAAACGTTCTTCGGGGCGAAAACTCTCAAGGATCTTACCGCTGTTGAGATCCAGTTC
GATGTAACCCACTCGTGCACCCAACTGATCTTCAGCATCTTTTACTTTCACCAGCGTTTCTGGGTGAGCA
AAAACAGGAAGGCAAAATGCCGCAAAAAAGGGAATAAGGGCGACACGGAAATGTTGAATACTCATACTCT
TCCTTTTTCAATATTATTGAAGCATTTATCAGGGTTATTGTCTCATGAGCGGATACATATTTGAATGTAT
TTAGAAAAATAAACAAATAGGGGTTCCGCGCACATTTCCCCGAAAAGTGCCACCTGAAATTGTAAACGTT
AATATTTTGTTAAAATTCGCGTTAAATTTTTGTTAAATCAGCTCATTTTTTAACCAATAGGCCGAAATCG
GCAAAATCCCTTATAAATCAAAAGAATAGACCGAGATAGGGT
[37 nt withheld, positions 6133-6169]
AAAGAACGTGGACTCCAACGTCAAAGG
[49 nt withheld, positions 6197-6245]
T
[91 nt withheld, positions 6247-6337]
G
[124 nt withheld, positions 6339-6462]
CCCATTCGCCA
