Features (pLannotate 1.2.2; 19 found; start..end, strand, type, name):
      1..19      +  promoter       T7 promoter: promoter for bacteriophage T7 RNA polymerase
     20..44      +  protein_bind   lac operator: The lac repressor binds to the lac operator to inhibit transcription in E. coli. This inhibition can be relieved by adding lactose or isopropyl-β-D-thiogalactopyranoside (IPTG). lac repressor encoded by lacI
     59..81      +  RBS            RBS: efficient ribosome binding site from bacteriophage T7 gene 10 (Olins and Rangwala, 1989)
     89..1180    +  CDS            gcvT: GCST_THEMA - Experimental evidence at protein level: Swiss-Prot protein existence level 1. The glycine cleavage system catalyzes the degradation of glycine. From Thermotoga maritima (strain ATCC 43589 / DSM 3109 / JCM 10099 / NBRC 100826 / MSB8).
   1199..1216    +  CDS            9xHis (fragment): 9xHis affinity tag
   1226..1275    +  CDS            SET1 (fragment): solubility-enhancement tag derived from T7 phage gene 10B
   1283..1330    +  terminator     T7 terminator: transcription terminator for bacteriophage T7 RNA polymerase
   1367..1795    +  rep_origin     f1 ori (sequence partly withheld): f1 bacteriophage origin of replication; arrow indicates direction of (+) strand synthesis
   1848..1952    +  promoter       AmpR promoter: bla
   1953..2813    +  CDS            AmpR: β-lactamase; bla; confers resistance to ampicillin, carbenicillin, and related antibiotics
   2984..3572    +  rep_origin     ori: high-copy-number ColE1/pMB1/pBR322/pUC origin of replication
   3758..3897    -  misc_feature   bom: basis of mobility region from pBR322
   3999..4190    -  CDS            rop: Rop protein, which maintains plasmids at low copy number; rop
   4207..4587    +  CDS            YPB1_ECOLX: Protein predicted: Swiss-Prot protein existence level 4. From Escherichia coli.
   4659..4950    -  CDS            TcR (fragment): tetracycline efflux protein; tet; confers resistance to tetracycline
   4965..4986    -  protein_bind   CAP binding site: CAP binding activates transcription in the presence of cAMP. E. coli catabolite activator protein
   4999..6081    -  CDS            lacI: lac repressor; lacI; The lac repressor binds to the lac operator to inhibit transcription in E. coli. This inhibition can be relieved by adding lactose or isopropyl-β-D-thiogalactopyranoside (IPTG).
   6082..6159    -  promoter       lacI promoter: lacI
   6167..6446    -  CDS            TcR (fragment): tetracycline efflux protein; tet; confers resistance to tetracycline
>Addgene plasmid #12652 | pET-21a(+)-T-protein | addgene full sequence | sequence record 333572 | Addgene NGS Result
TAATACGACTCACTATAGGGGAATTGTGAGCGGATAACAATTCCCCTCTAGAAATAATTTTGTTTAACTT
TAAGAAGGAGATATACATATGAAGCGTACGCCTCTATTTGAAAAGCATGTTGAACTCGGTGCGAAAATGG
TAGATTTCGCGGGGTGGGAGATGCCTCTTTATTACACATCCATATTCGAAGAAGTGATGGCAGTCAGAAA
ATCGGTGGGGATGTTCGATGTCTCTCACATGGGGGAATTTCTCGTTAAAGGGCCCGAGGCGGTTTCTTTT
ATTGACTTTCTTATAACGAACGACTTTTCTTCACTTCCGGATGGTAAAGCGATTTACTCTGTCATGTGCA
ATGAAAACGGTGGAATCATCGATGATCTTGTTGTGTACAAGGTGAGTCCTGATGAAGCTCTCATGGTGGT
GAACGCGGCAAACATTGAAAAGGACTTCAACTGGATAAAATCCCATTCGAAGAATTTCGATGTCGAAGTA
TCGAACATTTCAGATACGACAGCGCTCATAGCGTTCCAGGGGCCAAAAGCACAGGAGACCCTCCAGGAGC
TTGTTGAAGACGGTCTCGAGGAAATTGCCTATTATTCTTTCAGAAAGAGTATTGTAGCCGGTGTAGAGAC
TCTTGTCTCAAGAACGGGATACACGGGTGAGGACGGTTTCGAACTGATGCTTGAAGCGAAGAATGCACCG
AAGGTCTGGGATGCTTTGATGAATCTGCTCAGAAAAATCGATGGCAGACCCGCAGGTCTTGGGGCGAGAG
ACGTTTGCCGACTCGAGGCGACTTATTTGCTGTACGGTCAGGACATGGATGAGAACACGAATCCTTTCGA
AGTGGGACTTTCCTGGGTTGTAAAACTGAACAAAGACTTCGTGGGGAAGGAAGCGCTGCTGAAAGCGAAG
GAAAAAGTGGAAAGAAAACTTGTGGCGCTTGAGCTCTCTGGAAAAAGAATAGCAAGAAAAGGCTATGAAG
TTTTAAAGAATGGAGAGAGAGTGGGAGAGATCACAAGTGGTAACTTCTCTCCAACTCTTGGGAAGTCGAT
AGCGCTGGCTCTCGTTTCAAAATCGGTGAAGATAGGAGACCAACTGGGAGTGGTGTTTCCTGGTGGAAAG
CTTGTAGAAGCTCTGGTAGTAAAAAAACCATTTTACAGAGGCAGTGTGAGGAGGGAGGTTTAAGCGGCCG
CACTCGAGCACCACCACCACCACCACTGAGATCCGGCTGCTAACAAAGCCCGAAAGGAAGCTGAGTTGGC
TGCTGCCACCGCTGAGCAATAACTAGCATAACCCCTTGGGGCCTCTAAACGGGTCTTGAGGGGTTTTTTG
CTGAAAGGAGGAACTATATCCGGATTGGCGAATGGG
[124 nt withheld, positions 1367-1490]
C
[91 nt withheld, positions 1492-1582]
A
[49 nt withheld, positions 1584-1632]
CCTTTGACGTTGGAGTCCACGTTCTTT
[37 nt withheld, positions 1660-1696]
ACCCTATCTCGGTCTATTCTTTTGATTTATAAGGGATTTTGCCGATTTCGGCCTATTGGTTAAAAAATGA
GCTGATTTAACAAAAATTTAACGCGAATTTTAACAAAATATTAACGCTTACAATTTAGGTGGCACTTTTC
GGGGAAATGTGCGCGGAACCCCTATTTGTTTATTTTTCTAAATACATTCAAATATGTATCCGCTCATGAG
ACAATAACCCTGATAAATGCTTCAATAATATTGAAAAAGGAAGAGTATGAGTATTCAACATTTCCGTGTC
GCCCTTATTCCCTTTTTTGCGGCATTTTGCCTTCCTGTTTTTGCTCACCCAGAAACGCTGGTGAAAGTAA
AAGATGCTGAAGATCAGTTGGGTGCACGAGTGGGTTACATCGAACTGGATCTCAACAGCGGTAAGATCCT
TGAGAGTTTTCGCCCCGAAGAACGTTTTCCAATGATGAGCACTTTTAAAGTTCTGCTATGTGGCGCGGTA
TTATCCCGTATTGACGCCGGGCAAGAGCAACTCGGTCGCCGCATACACTATTCTCAGAATGACTTGGTTG
AGTACTCACCAGTCACAGAAAAGCATCTTACGGATGGCATGACAGTAAGAGAATTATGCAGTGCTGCCAT
AACCATGAGTGATAACACTGCGGCCAACTTACTTCTGACAACGATCGGAGGACCGAAGGAGCTAACCGCT
TTTTTGCACAACATGGGGGATCATGTAACTCGCCTTGATCGTTGGGAACCGGAGCTGAATGAAGCCATAC
CAAACGACGAGCGTGACACCACGATGCCTGCAGCAATGGCAACAACGTTGCGCAAACTATTAACTGGCGA
ACTACTTACTCTAGCTTCCCGGCAACAATTAATAGACTGGATGGAGGCGGATAAAGTTGCAGGACCACTT
CTGCGCTCGGCCCTTCCGGCTGGCTGGTTTATTGCTGATAAATCTGGAGCCGGTGAGCGTGGGTCTCGCG
GTATCATTGCAGCACTGGGGCCAGATGGTAAGCCCTCCCGTATCGTAGTTATCTACACGACGGGGAGTCA
GGCAACTATGGATGAACGAAATAGACAGATCGCTGAGATAGGTGCCTCACTGATTAAGCATTGGTAACTG
TCAGACCAAGTTTACTCATATATACTTTAGATTGATTTAAAACTTCATTTTTAATTTAAAAGGATCTAGG
TGAAGATCCTTTTTGATAATCTCATGACCAAAATCCCTTAACGTGAGTTTTCGTTCCACTGAGCGTCAGA
CCCCGTAGAAAAGATCAAAGGATCTTCTTGAGATCCTTTTTTTCTGCGCGTAATCTGCTGCTTGCAAACA
AAAAAACCACCGCTACCAGCGGTGGTTTGTTTGCCGGATCAAGAGCTACCAACTCTTTTTCCGAAGGTAA
CTGGCTTCAGCAGAGCGCAGATACCAAATACTGTCCTTCTAGTGTAGCCGTAGTTAGGCCACCACTTCAA
GAACTCTGTAGCACCGCCTACATACCTCGCTCTGCTAATCCTGTTACCAGTGGCTGCTGCCAGTGGCGAT
AAGTCGTGTCTTACCGGGTTGGACTCAAGACGATAGTTACCGGATAAGGCGCAGCGGTCGGGCTGAACGG
GGGGTTCGTGCACACAGCCCAGCTTGGAGCGAACGACCTACACCGAACTGAGATACCTACAGCGTGAGCT
ATGAGAAAGCGCCACGCTTCCCGAAGGGAGAAAGGCGGACAGGTATCCGGTAAGCGGCAGGGTCGGAACA
GGAGAGCGCACGAGGGAGCTTCCAGGGGGAAACGCCTGGTATCTTTATAGTCCTGTCGGGTTTCGCCACC
TCTGACTTGAGCGTCGATTTTTGTGATGCTCGTCAGGGGGGCGGAGCCTATGGAAAAACGCCAGCAACGC
GGCCTTTTTACGGTTCCTGGCCTTTTGCTGGCCTTTTGCTCACATGTTCTTTCCTGCGTTATCCCCTGAT
TCTGTGGATAACCGTATTACCGCCTTTGAGTGAGCTGATACCGCTCGCCGCAGCCGAACGACCGAGCGCA
GCGAGTCAGTGAGCGAGGAAGCGGAAGAGCGCCTGATGCGGTATTTTCTCCTTACGCATCTGTGCGGTAT
TTCACACCGCAATGGTGCACTCTCAGTACAATCTGCTCTGATGCCGCATAGTTAAGCCAGTATACACTCC
GCTATCGCTACGTGACTGGGTCATGGCTGCGCCCCGACACCCGCCAACACCCGCTGACGCGCCCTGACGG
GCTTGTCTGCTCCCGGCATCCGCTTACAGACAAGCTGTGACCGTCTCCGGGAGCTGCATGTGTCAGAGGT
TTTCACCGTCATCACCGAAACGCGCGAGGCAGCTGCGGTAAAGCTCATCAGCGTGGTCGTGAAGCGATTC
ACAGATGTCTGCCTGTTCATCCGCGTCCAGCTCGTTGAGTTTCTCCAGAAGCGTTAATGTCTGGCTTCTG
ATAAAGCGGGCCATGTTAAGGGCGGTTTTTTCCTGTTTGGTCACTGATGCCTCCGTGTAAGGGGGATTTC
TGTTCATGGGGGTAATGATACCGATGAAACGAGAGAGGATGCTCACGATACGGGTTACTGATGATGAACA
TGCCCGGTTACTGGAACGTTGTGAGGGTAAACAACTGGCGGTATGGATGCGGCGGGACCAGAGAAAAATC
ACTCAGGGTCAATGCCAGCGCTTCGTTAATACAGATGTAGGTGTTCCACAGGGTAGCCAGCAGCATCCTG
CGATGCAGATCCGGAACATAATGGTGCAGGGCGCTGACTTCCGCGTTTCCAGACTTTACGAAACACGGAA
ACCGAAGACCATTCATGTTGTTGCTCAGGTCGCAGACGTTTTGCAGCAGCAGTCGCTTCACGTTCGCTCG
CGTATCGGTGATTCATTCTGCTAACCAGTAAGGCAACCCCGCCAGCCTAGCCGGGTCCTCAACGACAGGA
GCACGATCATGCGCACCCGTGGGGCCGCCATGCCGGCGATAATGGCCTGCTTCTCGCCGAAACGTTTGGT
GGCGGGACCAGTGACGAAGGCTTGAGCGAGGGCGTGCAAGATTCCGAATACCGCAAGCGACAGGCCGATC
ATCGTCGCGCTCCAGCGAAAGCGGTCCTCGCCGAAAATGACCCAGAGCGCTGCCGGCACCTGTCCTACGA
GTTGCATGATAAAGAAGACAGTCATAAGTGCGGCGACGATAGTCATGCCCCGCGCCCACCGGAAGGAGCT
GACTGGGTTGAAGGCTCTCAAGGGCATCGGTCGAGATCCCGGTGCCTAATGAGTGAGCTAACTTACATTA
ATTGCGTTGCGCTCACTGCCCGCTTTCCAGTCGGGAAACCTGTCGTGCCAGCTGCATTAATGAATCGGCC
AACGCGCGGGGAGAGGCGGTTTGCGTATTGGGCGCCAGGGTGGTTTTTCTTTTCACCAGTGAGACGGGCA
ACAGCTGATTGCCCTTCACCGCCTGGCCCTGAGAGAGTTGCAGCAAGCGGTCCACGCTGGTTTGCCCCAG
CAGGCGAAAATCCTGTTTGATGGTGGTTAACGGCGGGATATAACATGAGCTGTCTTCGGTATCGTCGTAT
CCCACTACCGAGATATCCGCACCAACGCGCAGCCCGGACTCGGTAATGGCGCGCATTGCGCCCAGCGCCA
TCTGATCGTTGGCAACCAGCATCGCAGTGGGAACGATGCCCTCATTCAGCATTTGCATGGTTTGTTGAAA
ACCGGACATGGCACTCCAGTCGCCTTCCCGTTCCGCTATCGGCTGAATTTGATTGCGAGTGAGATATTTA
TGCCAGCCAGCCAGACGCAGACGCGCCGAGACAGAACTTAATGGGCCCGCTAACAGCGCGATTTGCTGGT
GACCCAATGCGACCAGATGCTCCACGCCCAGTCGCGTACCGTCTTCATGGGAGAAAATAATACTGTTGAT
GGGTGTCTGGTCAGAGACATCAAGAAATAACGCCGGAACATTAGTGCAGGCAGCTTCCACAGCAATGGCA
TCCTGGTCATCCAGCGGATAGTTAATGATCAGCCCACTGACGCGTTGCGCGAGAAGATTGTGCACCGCCG
CTTTACAGGCTTCGACGCCGCTTCGTTCTACCATCGACACCACCACGCTGGCACCCAGTTGATCGGCGCG
AGATTTAATCGCCGCGACAATTTGCGACGGCGCGTGCAGGGCCAGACTGGAGGTGGCAACGCCAATCAGC
AACGACTGTTTGCCCGCCAGTTGTTGTGCCACGCGGTTGGGAATGTAATTCAGCTCCGCCATCGCCGCTT
CCACTTTTTCCCGCGTTTTCGCAGAAACGTGGCTGGCCTGGTTCACCACGCGGGAAACGGTCTGATAAGA
GACACCGGCATACTCTGCGACATCGTATAACGTTACTGGTTTCACATTCACCACCCTGAATTGACTCTCT
TCCGGGCGCTATCATGCCATACCGCGAAAGGTTTTGCGCCATTCGATGGTGTCCGGGATCTCGACGCTCT
CCCTTATGCGACTCCTGCATTAGGAAGCAGCCCAGTAGTAGGTTGAGGCCGTTGAGCACCGCCGCCGCAA
GGAATGGTGCATGCAAGGAGATGGCGCCCAACAGTCCCCCGGCCACGGGGCCTGCCACCATACCCACGCC
GAAACAAGCGCTCATGAGCCCGAAGTGGCGAGCCCGATCTTCCCCATCGGTGATGTCGGCGATATAGGCG
CCAGCAACCGCACCTGTGGCGCCGGTGATGCCGGCCACGATGCGTCCGGCGTAGAGGATCGAGATCTCGA
TCCCGCGAAAT
